Addgene plasmid #24231: pCMVHA EED wt
Purpose: Mammalian expression of human EED with HA tag
Depositing lab: Kristian Helin. Depositing organization: University of Copenhagen, BRIC. Publication: EZH2 is downstream of the pRB-E2F pathway, essential for proliferation and amplified in cancer. Bracken AP, Pasini D, Capra M, Prosperini E, Colli E, Helin K. EMBO J. 2003 Oct 15. 22(20):5323-35. 10.1093/emboj/cdg542 PubMed 14532106.
Backbone
  Vector backbone: pCMVHA
  Backbone size w/o insert (bp): 6600
  Vector type: Mammalian Expression
  Selectable markers: Neomycin (select with G418)
Growth in bacteria
  Bacterial resistance: Ampicillin, 100 μg/mL
  Growth temperature: 37°C
  Growth strain: DH5alpha
  Copy number: High Copy
Gene/Insert
  Gene/Insert name: EED
  Species: H. sapiens (human)
  Entrez Gene: EED (a.k.a. COGIS, HEED, WAIT1)
  Promoter: CMV
  Tag / fusion protein: HA (N terminal on backbone)
  Cloning method: Restriction Enzyme; 5′ cloning site BamHI (not destroyed); 3′ cloning site BamHI (not destroyed)
  Sequencing primers: 5′ Bglob-intron-F (5'-ctggtcatcatcctgccttt-3'); 3′ Bglob-pA-R 5'-ttttggcagagggaaaaaga-3'
Terms and licenses: Academic/Nonprofit Terms; Industry Terms: Not Available to Industry
How to cite: pCMVHA EED wt was a gift from Kristian Helin (Addgene plasmid # 24231 ; http://n2t.net/addgene:24231 ; RRID:Addgene_24231)
