[The description below was written by a language model from this plasmid's Addgene catalogue record, the feature table of its GenBank file and pLannotate feature annotations shown in this document.]
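Description:
pCMVHA EED wt is a mammalian expression plasmid that produces wild-type human EED carrying an N-terminal HA epitope tag supplied by the pCMVHA backbone. The full sequence record is 7,883 nt, consistent with a roughly 6.6 kb backbone plus the EED open reading frame, which was inserted at a BamHI site retained at both ends. In bacteria the plasmid is maintained at high copy through a ColE1/pUC-type origin and selected with ampicillin via β-lactamase. Scattered fragments of lac, rop, bom, Tn5 transposase and ble sequences in the annotation are remnants of the backbone's construction rather than functional parts.

Expression is driven by the human cytomegalovirus immediate-early enhancer and promoter, followed by a rabbit β-globin intron, which generally improves mRNA processing and expression. A single HA-length tag (annotated as a fragment of 3xHA) sits just upstream of the EED coding sequence. A short β-globin coding remnant and the rabbit β-globin polyadenylation signal follow the insert and terminate the transcript. A separate cassette places the neomycin phosphotransferase gene under the HSV thymidine kinase promoter and poly(A) signal, allowing G418 selection of stably transfected cells.

EED is a Polycomb group protein and a core component of the PRC2/EED-EZH2 histone methyltransferase complex, which deposits repressive H3 lysine 27 methylation. The construct suits transient or stable overexpression of EED, with the HA tag enabling detection or immunoprecipitation. The two short GenBank records held for this plasmid are partial sequencing reads; only one carries an annotation, the HA tag.
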