Features (pLannotate 1.2.2; 23 found; start..end, strand, type, name):
     27..406     +  enhancer       CMV enhancer: human cytomegalovirus immediate early enhancer
    407..610     +  promoter       CMV promoter: human cytomegalovirus (CMV) immediate early promoter
    722..1294    +  intron         β-globin intron: intron from rabbit β-globin gene
   1374..1400    +  CDS            3xHA (fragment): three tandem HA epitope tags
   1410..2732    +  CDS            EED: EED_HUMAN - Experimental evidence at protein level: Swiss-Prot protein existence level 1. Polycomb group (PcG) protein. Component of the PRC2/EED-EZH2 complex, which methylates 'Lys-9' and 'Lys-27' of histone H3, leading to transcriptional repression of the affected target gene. Also recognizes 'Lys-26' trimethylated histone H1 with the effect of inhibiting PRC2 complex methyltransferase activity on nucleosomal histone H3 'Lys-27', whereas H3 'Lys-27' recognition has the opposite effect, enabling the propagation of this repressive mark. The PRC2/EED- EZH2 complex may also serve as a recruiting
   2748..2825    +  CDS            HBB (fragment): HBB_PONPY - Experimental evidence at transcript level: Swiss-Prot protein existence level 2. Involved in oxygen transport from the lung to the various peripheral tissues. From Pongo pygmaeus (Bornean orangutan).
   2896..2951    +  polyA_signal   β-globin poly(A) signal: rabbit β-globin polyadenylation signal (Gil and Proudfoot, 1987)
   3333..3349    -  protein_bind   lac operator: The lac repressor binds to the lac operator to inhibit transcription in E. coli. This inhibition can be relieved by adding lactose or isopropyl-β-D-thiogalactopyranoside (IPTG). lac repressor encoded by lacI
   3357..3387    -  promoter       lac promoter: promoter for the E. coli lac operon
   3402..3423    -  protein_bind   CAP binding site: CAP binding activates transcription in the presence of cAMP. E. coli catabolite activator protein
   3436..3528    -  CDS            lacI (fragment): lac repressor; lacI; The lac repressor binds to the lac operator to inhibit transcription in E. coli. This inhibition can be relieved by adding lactose or isopropyl-β-D-thiogalactopyranoside (IPTG).
   3711..4299    -  rep_origin     ori: high-copy-number ColE1/pMB1/pBR322/pUC origin of replication
   4470..5330    -  CDS            AmpR: β-lactamase; bla; confers resistance to ampicillin, carbenicillin, and related antibiotics
   5331..5435    -  promoter       AmpR promoter: bla
   5530..5565    +  CDS            rop (fragment): Rop protein, which maintains plasmids at low copy number; rop
   5667..5766    +  misc_feature   bom (fragment): basis of mobility region from pBR322
   5772..5926    -  CDS            lacZα (fragment): LacZα fragment of β-galactosidase; lacZ fragment
   5930..6253    +  CDS            tnpA (fragment): TN5P_ECOLX - Also known as tnp. Experimental evidence at protein level: Swiss-Prot protein existence level 1. Mediates transposition of transposon Tn5 by a 'cut and paste' mechanism. First, the monomeric transposase binds the 19 bp inverted DNA repeats flanking the transposon. Then, dimerization of the DNA- bound transposase creates a synaptic DNA complex. After nicking of the first DNA strand, excision of the transposon proceeds through a series of intermediates. The transposase then mediates the insertion of the transposon at a new site by strand transfer. The activity of the wild- type tran
   6336..6481    +  promoter       HSV TK promoter: herpes simplex virus thymidine kinase promoter
   6538..7329    +  CDS            neo: KKA2_KLEPN - Also known as kan, nptII. Experimental evidence at protein level: Swiss-Prot protein existence level 1. Resistance to kanamycin, neomycin, paromomycin, ribostamycin, butirosin and gentamicin B. From Klebsiella pneumoniae.
   7353..7508    +  CDS            ble (fragment): BLE_KLEPN - Experimental evidence at protein level: Swiss-Prot protein existence level 1. Binding protein with a strong affinity to the bleomycin family of antibiotics. Binds to CL990; an antimitotic-antibiotic compound. From Klebsiella pneumoniae.
   7570..7617    +  polyA_signal   HSV TK poly(A) signal: herpes simplex virus thymidine kinase polyadenylation signal (Cole and Stacy, 1985)
   7708..7724    -  polyA_signal   bGH poly(A) signal (fragment): bovine growth hormone polyadenylation signal
>Addgene plasmid #24231 | pCMVHA EED wt | addgene full sequence | sequence record 138257 | Addgene NGS result
CTCATGTCCAACATTACCGCCATGTTGACATTGATTATTGACTAGTTATTAATAGTAATCAATTACGGGG
TCATTAGTTCATAGCCCATATATGGAGTTCCGCGTTACATAACTTACGGTAAATGGCCCGCCTGGCTGAC
CGCCCAACGACCCCCGCCCATTGACGTCAATAATGACGTATGTTCCCATAGTAACGCCAATAGGGACTTT
CCATTGACGTCAATGGGTGGAGTATTTACGGTAAACTGCCCACTTGGCAGTACATCAAGTGTATCATATG
CCAAGTACGCCCCCTATTGACGTCAATGACGGTAAATGGCCCGCCTGGCATTATGCCCAGTACATGACCT
TATGGGACTTTCCTACTTGGCAGTACATCTACGTATTAGTCATCGCTATTACCATGGTGATGCGGTTTTG
GCAGTACATCAATGGGCGTGGATAGCGGTTTGACTCACGGGGATTTCCAAGTCTCCACCCCATTGACGTC
AATGGGAGTTTGTTTTGGCACCAAAATCAACGGGACTTTCCAAAATGTCGTAACAACTCCGCCCCATTGA
CGCAAATGGGCGGTAGGCGTGTACGGTGGGAGGTCTATATAAGCAGAGCTCGTTTAGTGAACCGTCAGAT
CGCCTGGAGACGCCATCCACGCTGTTTTGACCTCCATAGAAGACACCGGGACCGATCCAGCCTCCGGTCG
ACCGATCCTGAGAACTTCAGGGTGAGTTTGGGGACCCTTGATTGTTCTTTCTTTTTCGCTATTGTAAAAT
TCATGTTATATGGAGGGGGCAAAGTTTTCAGGGTGTTGTTTAGAATGGGAAGATGTCCCTTGTATCACCA
TGGACCCTCATGATAATTTTGTTTCTTTCACTTTCTACTCTGTTGACAACCATTGTCTCCTCTTATTTTC
TTTTCATTTTCTGTAACTTTTTCGTTAAACTTTAGCTTGCATTTGTAACGAATTTTTAAATTCACTTTTG
TTTATTTGTCAGATTGTAAGTACTTTCTCTAATCACTTTTTTTTCAAGGCAATCAGGGTATATTATATTG
TACTTCAGCACAGTTTTAGAGAACAATTGTTATAATTAAATGATAAGGTAGAATATTTCTGCATATAAAT
TCTGGCTGGCGTGGAAATATTCTTATTGGTAGAAACAACTACACCCTGGTCATCATCCTGCCTTTCTCTT
TATGGTTACAATGATATACACTGTTTGAGATGAGGATAAAATACTCTGAGTCCAAACCGGGCCCCTCTGC
TAACCATGTTCATGCCTTCTTCTCTTTCCTACAGCTCCTGGGCAACGTGCTGGTTGTTGTGCTGTCTCAT
CATTTTGGCAAAGAATTCCTCGACGGATCAATTCACCATGGCATACCCATACGATGTTCCAGATTACGCT
AGCGGATCCATGTCCGAGAGGGAAGTGTCGACTGCGCCGGCGGGAACAGACATGCCCGCGGCCAAGAAGC
AGAAGTTGAGCAGCGACGAGAACAGCAACCCGGACCTCTCGGGAGACGAAAATGACGATGCTGTCAGTAT
TGAGAGTGGCACAAACACAGAACGCCCGGACACGCCCACAAATACGCCAAATGCACCAGGAAGGAAAAGC
TGGGGAAAGGGAAAATGGAAGTCAAAGAAATGCAAATATTCTTTCAAATGTGTGAACAGCCTCAAGGAAG
ATCATAACCAGCCATTGTTTGGAGTTCAGTTTAACTGGCACAGTAAAGAAGGAGACCCTCTGGTGTTTGC
AACTGTGGGAAGCAACAGAGTAACCTTATACGAATGCCATTCACAGGGGGAGATACGGTTATTGCAGTCC
TATGTAGATGCTGATGCAGATGAAAACTTTTACACTTGTGCATGGACCTATGATAGCAACACCAGCCACC
CTCTATTAGCAGTTGCTGGATCTAGAGGCATTATAAGAATAATTAATCCTATAACAATGCAGTGTATAAA
GCACTATGTTGGCCATGGAAATGCTATCAATGAGCTGAAATTCCACCCACGAGACCCAAACCTTCTCCTG
TCAGTAAGTAAAGATCATGCTTTACGGTTATGGAATATCCAAACAGACACTCTTGTGGCAATATTCGGAG
GTGTGGAAGGGCACAGAGATGAAGTTCTGAGTGCTGATTATGATCTTTTGGGTGAAAAAATAATGTCCTG
TGGTATGGATCACTCTCTTAAACTGTGGAGAATCAACTCAAAGAGGATGATGAATGCAATTAAGGAGTCT
TATGATTATAACCCAAACAAAACTAACAGGCCATTTATTTCCCAGAAAATCCACTTTCCTGACTTTTCTA
CCAGAGACATACATAGGAATTATGTTGATTGTGTGCGATGGTTAGGCGATTTGATACTTTCCAAGTCTTG
TGAAAATGCCATTGTATGCTGGAAACCTGGCAAAATGGAGGATGATATAGATAAAATTAAACCTAGTGAG
TCTAATGTGACTATTCTTGGGCGATTTGATTACAGCCAGTGTGACATTTGGTACATGAGGTTTTCTATGG
ATTTCTGGCAAAAGATGCTTGCATTGGGCAATCAGGTTGGCAAACTGTATGTTTGGGATTTAGAAGTAGA
AGATCCTCATAAAGCCAAATGCACAACACTGACCCATCATAAATGTGGCGCGGCTATTCGACAAACCAGT
TTCAGTAGGGATAGCAGCATCCTCATAGCTGTCTGCGATGATGCCAGCATTTGGCGCTGGGATCGACTTC
GATAAGGATCCGTCGAGGAATTCACTCCTCAGGTGCAGGCTGCCTATCAGAAGGTGGTGGCTGGTGTGGC
CAATGCCCTGGCTCACAAATACCACTGAGATCTTTTTCCCTCTGCCAAAAATTATGGGGACATCATGAAG
CCCCTTGAGCATCTGACTTCTGGCTAATAAAGGAAATTTATTTTCATTGCAATAGTGTGTTGGAATTTTT
TGTGTCTCTCACTCGGAAGGACATATGGGAGGGCAAATCATTTAAAACATCAGAATGAGTATTTGGTTTA
GAGTTTGGCAACATATGCCCATATGCTGGCTGCCATGAACAAAGGTTGGCTATAAAGAGGTCATCAGTAT
ATGAAACAGCCCCCTGCTGTCCATTCCTTATTCCATAGAAAAGCCTTGACTTGAGGTTAGATTTTTTTTA
TATTTTGTTTTGTGTTATTTTTTTCTTTAACATCCCTAAAATTTTCCTTACATGTTTTACTAGCCAGATT
TTTCCTCCTCTCCTGACTACTCCCAGTCATAGCTGTCCCTCTTCTCTTATGGAGATCCCTCGACGGATCG
GCCGCAATTCGTAATCATGTCATAGCTGTTTCCTGTGTGAAATTGTTATCCGCTCACAATTCCACACAAC
ATACGAGCCGGAAGCATAAAGTGTAAAGCCTGGGGTGCCTAATGAGTGAGCTAACTCACATTAATTGCGT
TGCGCTCACTGCCCGCTTTCCAGTCGGGAAACCTGTCGTGCCAGCTGCATTAATGAATCGGCCAACGCGC
GGGGAGAGGCGGTTTGCGTATTGGGCGCTCTTCCGCTTCCTCGCTCACTGACTCGCTGCGCTCGGTCGTT
CGGCTGCGGCGAGCGGTATCAGCTCACTCAAAGGCGGTAATACGGTTATCCACAGAATCAGGGGATAACG
CAGGAAAGAACATGTGAGCAAAAGGCCAGCAAAAGGCCAGGAACCGTAAAAAGGCCGCGTTGCTGGCGTT
TTTCCATAGGCTCCGCCCCCCTGACGAGCATCACAAAAATCGACGCTCAAGTCAGAGGTGGCGAAACCCG
ACAGGACTATAAAGATACCAGGCGTTTCCCCCTGGAAGCTCCCTCGTGCGCTCTCCTGTTCCGACCCTGC
CGCTTACCGGATACCTGTCCGCCTTTCTCCCTTCGGGAAGCGTGGCGCTTTCTCATAGCTCACGCTGTAG
GTATCTCAGTTCGGTGTAGGTCGTTCGCTCCAAGCTGGGCTGTGTGCACGAACCCCCCGTTCAGCCCGAC
CGCTGCGCCTTATCCGGTAACTATCGTCTTGAGTCCAACCCGGTAAGACACGACTTATCGCCACTGGCAG
CAGCCACTGGTAACAGGATTAGCAGAGCGAGGTATGTAGGCGGTGCTACAGAGTTCTTGAAGTGGTGGCC
TAACTACGGCTACACTAGAAGAACAGTATTTGGTATCTGCGCTCTGCTGAAGCCAGTTACCTTCGGAAAA
AGAGTTGGTAGCTCTTGATCCGGCAAACAAACCACCGCTGGTAGCGGTGGTTTTTTTGTTTGCAAGCAGC
AGATTACGCGCAGAAAAAAAGGATCTCAAGAAGATCCTTTGATCTTTTCTACGGGGTCTGACGCTCAGTG
GAACGAAAACTCACGTTAAGGGATTTTGGTCATGAGATTATCAAAAAGGATCTTCACCTAGATCCTTTTA
AATTAAAAATGAAGTTTTAAATCAATCTAAAGTATATATGAGTAAACTTGGTCTGACAGTTACCAATGCT
TAATCAGTGAGGCACCTATCTCAGCGATCTGTCTATTTCGTTCATCCATAGTTGCCTGACTCCCCGTCGT
GTAGATAACTACGATACGGGAGGGCTTACCATCTGGCCCCAGTGCTGCAATGATACCGCGAGACCCACGC
TCACCGGCTCCAGATTTATCAGCAATAAACCAGCCAGCCGGAAGGGCCGAGCGCAGAAGTGGTCCTGCAA
CTTTATCCGCCTCCATCCAGTCTATTAATTGTTGCCGGGAAGCTAGAGTAAGTAGTTCGCCAGTTAATAG
TTTGCGCAACGTTGTTGCCATTGCTACAGGCATCGTGGTGTCACGCTCGTCGTTTGGTATGGCTTCATTC
AGCTCCGGTTCCCAACGATCAAGGCGAGTTACATGATCCCCCATGTTGTGCAAAAAAGCGGTTAGCTCCT
TCGGTCCTCCGATCGTTGTCAGAAGTAAGTTGGCCGCAGTGTTATCACTCATGGTTATGGCAGCACTGCA
TAATTCTCTTACTGTCATGCCATCCGTAAGATGCTTTTCTGTGACTGGTGAGTACTCAACCAAGTCATTC
TGAGAATAGTGTATGCGGCGACCGAGTTGCTCTTGCCCGGCGTCAATACGGGATAATACCGCGCCACATA
GCAGAACTTTAAAAGTGCTCATCATTGGAAAACGTTCTTCGGGGCGAAAACTCTCAAGGATCTTACCGCT
GTTGAGATCCAGTTCGATGTAACCCACTCGTGCACCCAACTGATCTTCAGCATCTTTTACTTTCACCAGC
GTTTCTGGGTGAGCAAAAACAGGAAGGCAAAATGCCGCAAAAAAGGGAATAAGGGCGACACGGAAATGTT
GAATACTCATACTCTTCCTTTTTCAATATTATTGAAGCATTTATCAGGGTTATTGTCTCATGAGCGGATA
CATATTTGAATGTATTTAGAAAAATAAACAAATAGGGGTTCCGCGCACATTTCCCCGAAAAGTGCCACCT
GACGTCTAAGAAACCATTATTATCATGACATTAACCTATAAAAATAGGCGTATCACGAGGCCCTTTCGTC
TCGCGCGTTTCGGTGATGACGGTGAAAACCTCTGACACATGCAGCTCCCGGAGACGGTCACAGCTTGTCT
GTAAGCGGATGCCGGGAGCAGACAAGCCCGTCAGGGCGCGTCAGCGGGTGTTGGCGGGTGTCGGGGCTGG
CTTAACTATGCGGCATCAGAGCAGATTGTACTGAGAGTGCACCATATGCGGTGTGAAATACCGCACAGAT
GCGTAAGGAGAAAATACCGCATCAGGCGCCATTCGCCATTCAGGCTGCGCAACTGTTGGGAAGGGCGATC
GGTGCGGGCCTCTTCGCTATTACGCCAGCTGGCGAAAGGGGGATGTGCTGCAAGGCGATTAAGTTGGGTA
ACGCCAGGGTTTTCCCAGTCACGACGTTGTAAAACGACGGCCAGTGCCAAGCTTCACGCTGCCGCAAGCA
CTCAGGGCGCAAGGGCTGCTAAAGGAAGCGGAACACGTAGAAAGCCAGTCCGCAGAAACGGTGCTGACCC
CGGATGAATGTCAGCTACTGGGCTATCTGGACAAGGGAAAACGCAAGCGCAAAGAGAAAGCAGGTAGCTT
GCAGTGGGCTTACATGGCGATAGCTAGACTGGGCGGTTTTATGGACAGCAAGCGAACCGGAATTGCCAGC
TGGGGCGCCCTCTGGTAAGGTTGGGAAGCCCTGCAAAGTAAACTGGATGGCTTTCTTGCCGCCAAGGATC
TGATGGCGCAGGGGATCAAGATCCTGCTTCATCCCCGTGGCCCGTTGCTCGCGTTTGCTGGCGGTGTCCC
CGGAAGAAATATATTTGCATGTCTTTAGTTCTATGATGACACAAACCCCGCCCAGCGTCTTGTCATTGGC
GAATTCGAACACGCAGATGCAGTCGGGGCGGCGCGGTCCCAGGTCCACTTCGCATATTAAGGTGACGCGT
GTGGCCTCGAACACCGAGCGACCCTGCAGCGACCCGCTTAACAGCGTCAACAGCGTGCCGCAGATCTGAT
CAAGAGACAGGATGAGGATCGTTTCGCATGATTGAACAAGATGGATTGCACGCAGGTTCTCCGGCCGCTT
GGGTGGAGAGGCTATTCGGCTATGACTGGGCACAACAGACAATCGGCTGCTCTGATGCCGCCGTGTTCCG
GCTGTCAGCGCAGGGGCGCCCGGTTCTTTTTGTCAAGACCGACCTGTCCGGTGCCCTGAATGAACTGCAG
GACGAGGCAGCGCGGCTATCGTGGCTGGCCACGACGGGCGTTCCTTGCGCAGCTGTGCTCGACGTTGTCA
CTGAAGCGGGAAGGGACTGGCTGCTATTGGGCGAAGTGCCGGGGCAGGATCTCCTGTCATCTCACCTTGC
TCCTGCCGAGAAAGTATCCATCATGGCTGATGCAATGCGGCGGCTGCATACGCTTGATCCGGCTACCTGC
CCATTCGACCACCAAGCGAAACATCGCATCGAGCGAGCACGTACTCGGATGGAAGCCGGTCTTGTCGATC
AGGATGATCTGGACGAAGAGCATCAGGGGCTCGCGCCAGCCGAACTGTTCGCCAGGCTCAAGGCGCGCAT
GCCCGACGGCGAGGATCTCGTCGTGACCCATGGCGATGCCTGCTTGCCGAATATCATGGTGGAAAATGGC
CGCTTTTCTGGATTCATCGACTGTGGCCGGCTGGGTGTGGCGGACCGCTATCAGGACATAGCGTTGGCTA
CCCGTGATATTGCTGAAGAGCTTGGCGGCGAATGGGCTGACCGCTTCCTCGTGCTTTACGGTATCGCCGC
TCCCGATTCGCAGCGCATCGCCTTCTATCGCCTTCTTGACGAGTTCTTCTGAGCGGGACTCTGGGGTTCG
AAATGACCGACCAAGCGACGCCCAACCTGCCATCACGAGATTTCGATTCCACCGCCGCCTTCTATGAAAG
GTTGGGCTTCGGAATCGTTTTCCGGGACGCCGGCTGGATGATCCTCCAGCGCGGGGATCTCATGCTGGAG
TTCTTCGCCCACCCCGGGAGATGGGGGAGGCTAACTGAAACACGGAAGGAGACAATACCGGAAGGAACCC
GCGCTATGACGGCAATAAAAAGACAGAATAAAACGCACGGTGTTGGGTCGTTTGTTCATAAACGCGGGGT
TCGGTCCCAGGGCTGGCACTCTGTCGATACCCCACCGAGACCCCATTGGGGCCAATACGCCCGCGTTTCT
TCCTTTTCCCCACCCCACCCCCCAAGTTCGGGTGAAGGCCCAGGGCTCGCAGCCAACGTCGGGGCGGCAA
GCCCTGCCATAGCCACGGGCCCCGTGGGTTAGGGACGGCGGATCGCGGCCCTCTAGAGAGCTTGGCCCAT
TGCATACGTTGTATCCATATCATAATATGTACATTTATATTGG
