LOCUS       Exported 709 bp ds-DNA linear SYN 19-MAY-2021
DEFINITION  Mammalian expression of human EED with HA tag.
ACCESSION   .
VERSION     .
KEYWORDS    pCMVHA EED wt
SOURCE      synthetic DNA construct
  ORGANISM  synthetic DNA construct
REFERENCE   1 (bases 1 to 709)
  AUTHORS   Bracken AP, Pasini D, Capra M, Prosperini E, Colli E, Helin K
  TITLE     EZH2 is downstream of the pRB-E2F pathway, essential for
            proliferation and amplified in cancer.
  JOURNAL   EMBO J. 2003 Oct 15. 22(20):5323-35.
  PUBMED    14532106
REFERENCE   2 (bases 1 to 709)
  AUTHORS   .
  TITLE     Direct Submission
  JOURNAL   Exported May 19, 2021 from SnapGene Server 1.1.58
            http://www.snapgene.com
FEATURES             Location/Qualifiers
     source          1..709
                     /organism="synthetic DNA construct"
                     /mol_type="other DNA"
     CDS             161..187
                     /codon_start=1
                     /product="HA (human influenza hemagglutinin) epitope tag"
                     /label=HA
                     /translation="YPYDVPDYA"
ORIGIN
        1 tttgagatga ggataaaata ctctgagtcc aaaccgggcc cctctgctaa ccatgttcat
       61 gccttcttct ctttcctaca gctcctgggc aacgtgctgg ttgttgtgct gtctcatcat
      121 tttggcaaag aattcctcga cggatcaatt caccatggca tacccatacg atgttccaga
      181 ttacgctagc ggatccatgt ccgagaggga agtgtcgact gcgccggcgg gaacagacat
      241 gcccgcggcc aagaagcaga agttgagcag cgacgagaac agcaacccgg acctctcggg
      301 agacgaaaat gacgatgctg tcagtattga gagtggcaca aacacagaac gcccggacac
      361 gcccacaaat acgccaaatg caccaggaag gaaaagctgg ggaaagggaa aatggaagtc
      421 aaagaaatgc aaatattctt tcaaatgtgt gaacagcctc aaggaagatc ataaccagcc
      481 attgtttgga gttcagttta actggcacag taaagaagga gaccctctgg tgtttgcaac
      541 tgtgggaagc aacagagtaa ccttatacga atgccattca cagggggaga tacggttatt
      601 gcagtcctat gtagatgctg atgcagatga aaacttttac acttgtgcat ggacctatga
      661 tagcaacacc agccaccctc tattagcagt tgctggatct agaggcatt
//
