LOCUS       Exported 779 bp ds-DNA linear SYN 19-MAY-2021
DEFINITION  Mammalian expression of human EED with HA tag.
ACCESSION   .
VERSION     .
KEYWORDS    pCMVHA EED wt
SOURCE      synthetic DNA construct
  ORGANISM  synthetic DNA construct
REFERENCE   1 (bases 1 to 779)
  AUTHORS   Bracken AP, Pasini D, Capra M, Prosperini E, Colli E, Helin K
  TITLE     EZH2 is downstream of the pRB-E2F pathway, essential for
            proliferation and amplified in cancer.
  JOURNAL   EMBO J. 2003 Oct 15. 22(20):5323-35.
  PUBMED    14532106
REFERENCE   2 (bases 1 to 779)
  AUTHORS   .
  TITLE     Direct Submission
  JOURNAL   Exported May 19, 2021 from SnapGene Server 1.1.58
            http://www.snapgene.com
FEATURES             Location/Qualifiers
     source          1..779
                     /organism="synthetic DNA construct"
                     /mol_type="other DNA"
ORIGIN
        1 ggcattggcc acaccagcca ccaccttctg ataggcagcc tgcacctgag gagtgaattc
       61 ctcgacggat ccttatcgaa gtcgatccca gcgccaaatg ctggcatcat cgcagacagc
      121 tatgaggatg ctgctatccc tactgaaact ggtttgtcga atagccgcgc cacatttatg
      181 atgggtcagt gttgtgcatt tggctttatg aggatcttct acttctaaat cccaaacata
      241 cagtttgcca acctgattgc ccaatgcaag catcttttgc cagaaatcca tagaaaacct
      301 catgtaccaa atgtcacact ggctgtaatc aaatcgccca agaatagtca cattagactc
      361 actaggttta attttatcta tatcatcctc cattttgcca ggtttccagc atacaatggc
      421 attttcacaa gacttggaaa gtatcaaatc gcctaaccat cgcacacaat caacataatt
      481 cctatgtatg tctctggtag aaaagtcagg aaagtggatt ttctgggaaa taaatggcct
      541 gttagttttg tttgggttat aatcataaga ctccttaatt gcattcatca tcctctttga
      601 gttgattctc cacagtttaa gagagtgatc cataccacag gacattattt tttcacccaa
      661 aagatcataa tcagcactca gaacttcatc tctgtgccct tccacacctc cgaatattgc
      721 cacaagagtg tctgtttgga tattccataa ccgtaaagca tgatctttac ttactgaca
//
